>Addgene plasmid #40756 | mutpRL-TK 1xUTR | depositor partial sequence | sequence record 69448 | target site
CTAGAGGCATTTCATTATAGCTATGGGCC
