>Addgene plasmid #40756 | mutpRL-TK 1xUTR | addgene partial sequence | sequence record 70935 | EBV-rev 5'-GTGGTTTGTCCAAACTCATC-3'
CGGCCGCTCTAGGGCCCATAGCTATAATGAAATGCCTCTAGAATTATTGTTCATTTTTGAGAACTCGCTC
AACGAACGATTTGATATATTTTCCCATTTCATCAGGTGCATCTTCTTGCGAAAAATGAAGACCTTTTACT
TTGACAAATTCAGTATTAGGAAACTTCTTGGCACCTTCAACAATAGCATTGGAAAAGAATCCTGGGTCCG
ATTCAATAAACATTTTTGGTAAATCATCACTTGCACGTAGATAAGCATTATAATTCCTAACAATTTGTAC
AACGTCAGGTTTACCACCTTTTACTAACGGGATTTCACGAGGCCATGATAATGTTGGACGACGAACTTCA
CCTTTCTCTTTGAATGGTTCAAGATATGCTGCAAATTCTTCTGGTTCTAACTTTCTCATGATTTTTGATG
GCAACATGGTTTCCACGAAGAAGTTATTCTCCAAAACCATTTTTTCTCCTTCTTCAGATTTGATCAACGC
AATATCTTCTTCAATATCAGGCCATTCATCCCATGATTCAATCACATCTACTACACTTTCAGCGTGAACT
ATTGCTTTGATCTTATCTTGATGCTCATAGGAGTAATGAAATGCCAAACAAGCACCCCAATCATGGCCGA
CAAAAATGATCTTCTTTGGTAAATTAAGAAGTTCAAACCATGCAGTAAGATATTTGTAATGATCAAGTAA
CCTATAAGAACCATTACCAGATTTGCCTGATTTGCCCATACCAATAAGGTCTGGTATAATACACCGCGCT
ACTGGCTCAATATGTGGCACAACATGTCGCCATAAATAAGAAGAGGCCGCGTTACCATGTAAAAAAATAA
CAGCATTTTCTGCATGTTTTTCTGAATCATAATAATTAATAAATGAATCAAGAACATTCATTTGTTTACA
TCTGGCCCACCACTGCGGACCAGTTATCATCCGTTTCCTTTGTTCTGGATCATAAACTTTCGAAGTCATG
