[The description below was written by a language model from this plasmid's Addgene catalogue record.]
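Description:
mutpRL-TK 1xUTR is a mammalian luciferase reporter plasmid built on mutpRL-TK, a derivative of the commercial pRL-TK Renilla luciferase vector. It is a high-copy plasmid propagated in E. coli under ampicillin selection; the record does not list the replication origin or any mammalian selection marker. In the modified backbone, a short linker was ligated into the XbaI site just downstream of the Renilla luciferase stop codon. This retains XbaI and adds an ApaI site, so that 3′ UTR inserts can be cloned directionally.

The payload is a Renilla luciferase open reading frame driven by the TK (thymidine kinase) promoter, which typically gives moderate constitutive expression in mammalian cells. A CXCR4 small RNA target site is inserted between XbaI and ApaI in the 3′ UTR, and the name "1xUTR" suggests a single copy of that site. The "mut" designation refers to a three-nucleotide change (TAG to CTC) at nucleotides 387–389 of the luciferase coding sequence. It was introduced by PCR-directed mutagenesis to create mismatches with seed positions 5, 6 and 7 of the siRNA guide strand. This presumably disrupts a fortuitous match within the coding region, so that silencing reflects only the engineered 3′ UTR site.

The construct is intended for measuring how effectively a small silencing RNA represses an mRNA when bound at one or several sites, and how cooperative that repression is. This plasmid would represent the single-site case, for comparison with multi-site reporters. No feature table was supplied, so other elements of the backbone cannot be confirmed from the record.
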