Addgene plasmid #40756: mutpRL-TK 1xUTR
Purpose: To evaluate the efficacy of silencing and the extent of cooperativity directed by a small silencing RNA bound at one or multiple sites on an mRNA
Depositing lab: Phillip Zamore. Depositing organization: University of Massachusetts, Worcester. Publication: Argonaute protein identity and pairing geometry determine cooperativity in mammalian RNA silencing. Broderick JA, Salomon WE, Ryder SP, Aronin N, Zamore PD. RNA. 2011 Oct;17(10):1858-69. Epub 2011 Aug 30. 10.1261/rna.2778911 PubMed 21878547.
Backbone
  Vector backbone: mutpRL-TK
  Backbone manufacturer: Sharp Lab (http://web.mit.edu/sharplab/RNAi/Cloning.html)
  Modifications to backbone: pRL-TK (Promega) was digested with XbaI, and the following ligated in: ctagattccgagatatcggtaatgggcc This produced a modified vector, still containing an XbaI site, but now also containing an ApaI site, to allow for directional cloning of 3' UTR inserts. Final vector: TAATTctagattccgagatatcggtaatgggccCTAGA
  Vector type: Luciferase
Growth in bacteria
  Bacterial resistance: Ampicillin, 100 μg/mL
  Growth temperature: 37°C
  Growth strain: Top10
  Copy number: High Copy
Gene/Insert
  Gene/Insert name: CXCR4 small RNA target site
  Mutation: mutated from TAG to CTC at nt 387–389 of the Renilla luciferase open reading frame to generate mismatches with seed positions 5, 6, and 7 of the siRNA guide strand by PCR-directed mutagenesis
  Promoter: TK
  Tag / fusion protein: luciferase (N terminal on backbone)
  Cloning method: Restriction Enzyme; 5′ cloning site XbaI (not destroyed); 3′ cloning site ApaI (not destroyed)
  Sequencing primers: 5′ CCAATGCTATTGTTGAAGGTGCCAAG; 3′ CACTGCATTCTAGTTGTGGTTTGTCC
Terms and licenses: Academic/Nonprofit Terms; Industry Terms: Not Available to Industry
How to cite: mutpRL-TK 1xUTR was a gift from Phillip Zamore (Addgene plasmid # 40756 ; http://n2t.net/addgene:40756 ; RRID:Addgene_40756)
